>Addgene plasmid #240261 | pTRE3G_G | addgene full sequence | sequence record 487189 | Addgene NGS Result
GAGCTTGGCCCATTGCATACGTTGTATCCATATCATAATATGTACATTTATATTGGCTCATGTCCAACAT
TACCGCCATGTTGAGTTTACTCCCTATCAGTGATAGAGAACGTATGCAGACTTTACTCCCTATCAGTGAT
AGAGAACGTATAAGGAGTTTACTCCCTATCAGTGATAGAGAACGTATGACCAGTTTACTCCCTATCAGTG
ATAGAGAACGTATCTACAGTTTACTCCCTATCAGTGATAGAGAACGTATATCCAGTTTACTCCCTATCAG
TGATAGAGAACGTATAAGCTTTAGGCGTGTACGGTGGGCGCCTATAAAAGCAGAGCTCGTTTAGTGAACC
GTCAGATCGCCTGGAGCAATTCCACAACACTTTTGTCTTATACCAACTTTCCGTACCACTTCCTACCCTC
GTAAACGTTTAGTGAACCGTCAGATCGCCTGGAGACGCCATCCACGCTGTTTTGACCTCCATAGAAGACA
CCGGGACCGATCCAGCCTCCGGTCGACCGATCCTGAGAACTTCAGGGTGAGTTTGGGGACCCTTGATTGT
TCTTTCTTTTTCGCTATTGTAAAATTCATGTTATATGGAGGGGGCAAAGTTTTCAGGGTGTTGTTTAGAA
TGGGAAGATGTCCCTTGTATCACCATGGACCCTCATGATAATTTTGTTTCTTTCACTTTCTACTCTGTTG
ACAACCATTGTCTCCTCTTATTTTCTTTTCATTTTCTGTAACTTTTTCGTTAAACTTTAGCTTGCATTTG
TAACGAATTTTTAAATTCACTTTTGTTTATTTGTCAGATTGTAAGTACTTTCTCTAATCACTTTTTTTTC
AAGGCAATCAGGGTATATTATATTGTACTTCAGCACAGTTTTAGAGAACAATTGTTATAATTAAATGATA
AGGTAGAATATTTCTGCATATAAATTCTGGCTGGCGTGGAAATATTCTTATTGGTAGAAACAACTACACC
CTGGTCATCATCCTGCCTTTCTCTTTATGGTTACAATGATATACACTGTTTGAGATGAGGATAAAATACT
CTGAGTCCAAACCGGGCCCCTCTGCTAACCATGTTCATGCCTTCTTCTCTTTCCTACAGCTCCTGGGCAA
CGTGCTGGTTGTTGTGCTGTCTCATCATTTTGGCAAAGAATTCCTCGACGGATCCCTCGAGGAATTCTGA
CACTATGAAGTGCCTTTTGTACTTAGCCTTTTTATTCATTGGGGTGAATTGC
[1296 nt withheld, positions 1243-2538]
AATCCAATCGAGCTTGTAGAAGGTTGGTTCAGTAGTTGGAAAAGCTCTATTGCCTCTTTTTTCTTTATCA
TAGGGTTAATCATTGGACTATTCTTGGTTCTCCGAGTTGGTATCCATCTTTGCATTAAATTAAAGCACAC
CAAGAAAAGACAGATTTATACAGACATAGAGATGAACCGACTTGGAAAGTAACTCAAATCCTGCACAACA
GATTCTTCATGTTTGGACCAAATCAACTTGTGATACCATGCTCAAAGAGGCCTCAATTATATTTGAGTTT
TTAATTTTTATGAAAAAAAAAAAAAAAAACGGAATTCCTCGAGGGATCCGTCGAGGAATTCACTCCTCAG
GTGCAGGCTGCCTATCAGAAGGTGGTGGCTGGTGTGGCCAATGCCCTGGCTCACAAATACCACTGAGATC
TTTTTCCCTCTGCCAAAAATTATGGGGACATCATGAAGCCCCTTGAGCATCTGACTTCTGGCTAATAAAG
GAAATTTATTTTCATTGCAATAGTGTGTTGGAATTTTTTGTGTCTCTCACTCGGAAGGACATATGGGAGG
GCAAATCATTTAAAACATCAGAATGAGTATTTGGTTTAGAGTTTGGCAACATATGCCCATATGCTGGCTG
CCATGAACAAAGGTTGGCTATAAAGAGGTCATCAGTATATGAAACAGCCCCCTGCTGTCCATTCCTTATT
CCATAGAAAAGCCTTGACTTGAGGTTAGATTTTTTTTATATTTTGTTTTGTGTTATTTTTTTCTTTAACA
TCCCTAAAATTTTCCTTACATGTTTTACTAGCCAGATTTTTCCTCCTCTCCTGACTACTCCCAGTCATAG
CTGTCCCTCTTCTCTTATGGAGATCCCTCGACGGATCGGCCGCAATTCGTAATCATGTCATAGCTGTTTC
CTGTGTGAAATTGTTATCCGCTCACAATTCCACACAACATACGAGCCGGAAGCATAAAGTGTAAAGCCTG
GGGTGCCTAATGAGTGAGCTAACTCACATTAATTGCGTTGCGCTCACTGCCCGCTTTCCAGTCGGGAAAC
CTGTCGTGCCAGCTGCATTAATGAATCGGCCAACGCGCGGGGAGAGGCGGTTTGCGTATTGGGCGCTCTT
CCGCTTCCTCGCTCACTGACTCGCTGCGCTCGGTCGTTCGGCTGCGGCGAGCGGTATCAGCTCACTCAAA
GGCGGTAATACGGTTATCCACAGAATCAGGGGATAACGCAGGAAAGAACATGTGAGCAAAAGGCCAGCAA
AAGGCCAGGAACCGTAAAAAGGCCGCGTTGCTGGCGTTTTTCCATAGGCTCCGCCCCCCTGACGAGCATC
ACAAAAATCGACGCTCAAGTCAGAGGTGGCGAAACCCGACAGGACTATAAAGATACCAGGCGTTTCCCCC
TGGAAGCTCCCTCGTGCGCTCTCCTGTTCCGACCCTGCCGCTTACCGGATACCTGTCCGCCTTTCTCCCT
TCGGGAAGCGTGGCGCTTTCTCATAGCTCACGCTGTAGGTATCTCAGTTCGGTGTAGGTCGTTCGCTCCA
AGCTGGGCTGTGTGCACGAACCCCCCGTTCAGCCCGACCGCTGCGCCTTATCCGGTAACTATCGTCTTGA
GTCCAACCCGGTAAGACACGACTTATCGCCACTGGCAGCAGCCACTGGTAACAGGATTAGCAGAGCGAGG
TATGTAGGCGGTGCTACAGAGTTCTTGAAGTGGTGGCCTAACTACGGCTACACTAGAAGAACAGTATTTG
GTATCTGCGCTCTGCTGAAGCCAGTTACCTTCGGAAAAAGAGTTGGTAGCTCTTGATCCGGCAAACAAAC
CACCGCTGGTAGCGGTGGTTTTTTTGTTTGCAAGCAGCAGATTACGCGCAGAAAAAAAGGATCTCAAGAA
GATCCTTTGATCTTTTCTACGGGGTCTGACGCTCAGTGGAACGAAAACTCACGTTAAGGGATTTTGGTCA
TGAGATTATCAAAAAGGATCTTCACCTAGATCCTTTTAAATTAAAAATGAAGTTTTAAATCAATCTAAAG
TATATATGAGTAAACTTGGTCTGACAGTTACCAATGCTTAATCAGTGAGGCACCTATCTCAGCGATCTGT
CTATTTCGTTCATCCATAGTTGCCTGACTCCCCGTCGTGTAGATAACTACGATACGGGAGGGCTTACCAT
CTGGCCCCAGTGCTGCAATGATACCGCGAGACCCACGCTCACCGGCTCCAGATTTATCAGCAATAAACCA
GCCAGCCGGAAGGGCCGAGCGCAGAAGTGGTCCTGCAACTTTATCCGCCTCCATCCAGTCTATTAATTGT
TGCCGGGAAGCTAGAGTAAGTAGTTCGCCAGTTAATAGTTTGCGCAACGTTGTTGCCATTGCTACAGGCA
TCGTGGTGTCACGCTCGTCGTTTGGTATGGCTTCATTCAGCTCCGGTTCCCAACGATCAAGGCGAGTTAC
ATGATCCCCCATGTTGTGCAAAAAAGCGGTTAGCTCCTTCGGTCCTCCGATCGTTGTCAGAAGTAAGTTG
GCCGCAGTGTTATCACTCATGGTTATGGCAGCACTGCATAATTCTCTTACTGTCATGCCATCCGTAAGAT
GCTTTTCTGTGACTGGTGAGTACTCAACCAAGTCATTCTGAGAATAGTGTATGCGGCGACCGAGTTGCTC
TTGCCCGGCGTCAATACGGGATAATACCGCGCCACATAGCAGAACTTTAAAAGTGCTCATCATTGGAAAA
CGTTCTTCGGGGCGAAAACTCTCAAGGATCTTACCGCTGTTGAGATCCAGTTCGATGTAACCCACTCGTG
CACCCAACTGATCTTCAGCATCTTTTACTTTCACCAGCGTTTCTGGGTGAGCAAAAACAGGAAGGCAAAA
TGCCGCAAAAAAGGGAATAAGGGCGACACGGAAATGTTGAATACTCATACTCTTCCTTTTTCAATATTAT
TGAAGCATTTATCAGGGTTATTGTCTCATGAGCGGATACATATTTGAATGTATTTAGAAAAATAAACAAA
TAGGGGTTCCGCGCACATTTCCCCGAAAAGTGCCACCTAAATTGTAAGCGTTAATATTTTGTTAAAATTC
GCGTTAAATTTTTGTTAAATCAGCTCATTTTTTAACCAATAGGCCGAAATCGGCAAAATCCCTTATAAAT
CAAAAGAATAGACCGAGATAGGGT
[37 nt withheld, positions 5713-5749]
AAAGAACGTGGACTCCAACGTCAAAGG
[49 nt withheld, positions 5777-5825]
T
[91 nt withheld, positions 5827-5917]
G
[124 nt withheld, positions 5919-6042]
CCCATTCGCCATTCAGGCTGCGCAACTGTTGGGAAGGGCGATCGGTGCGGGCCTCTTCGCTATTACGCCA
GCTGGCGAAAGGGGGATGTGCTGCAAGGCGATTAAGTTGGGTAACGCCAGGGTTTTCCCAGTCACGACGT
TGTAAAACGACGGCCAGTGAGCGCGCGTAATACGACTCACTATAGGGCGAATTGGAGCTCCACCGCGGTG
GCGGCCGCTCTAGA
Features (pLannotate 1.2.2; 17 found; start..end, strand, type, name):
     83..425     +  promoter       TRE3G promoter (fragment): 3rd-generation Tet-responsive promoter that can be activated by binding of Tet-On® 3G
    426..454     +  promoter       TRE3GV promoter (fragment): 3rd-generation Tet-responsive promoter that can be activated by binding of Tet-On® 3G, optimized for retroviral and lentiviral vectors
    537..1109    +  intron         β-globin intron: intron from rabbit β-globin gene
   1195..2730    +  CDS            VSV-G (sequence partly withheld): vesicular stomatitis virus G glycoprotein Indiana strain
   2874..2951    +  CDS            HBB (fragment): HBB_PONPY - Experimental evidence at transcript level: Swiss-Prot protein existence level 2. Involved in oxygen transport from the lung to the various peripheral tissues. From Pongo pygmaeus (Bornean orangutan).
   3022..3077    +  polyA_signal   β-globin poly(A) signal: rabbit β-globin polyadenylation signal (Gil and Proudfoot, 1987)
   3459..3475    -  protein_bind   lac operator: The lac repressor binds to the lac operator to inhibit transcription in E. coli. This inhibition can be relieved by adding lactose or isopropyl-β-D-thiogalactopyranoside (IPTG). lac repressor encoded by lacI
   3483..3513    -  promoter       lac promoter: promoter for the E. coli lac operon
   3528..3549    -  protein_bind   CAP binding site: CAP binding activates transcription in the presence of cAMP. E. coli catabolite activator protein
   3562..3654    -  CDS            lacI (fragment): lac repressor; lacI; The lac repressor binds to the lac operator to inhibit transcription in E. coli. This inhibition can be relieved by adding lactose or isopropyl-β-D-thiogalactopyranoside (IPTG).
   3837..4425    -  rep_origin     ori: high-copy-number ColE1/pMB1/pBR322/pUC origin of replication
   4596..5456    -  CDS            AmpR: β-lactamase; bla; confers resistance to ampicillin, carbenicillin, and related antibiotics
   5457..5561    -  promoter       AmpR promoter: bla
   5614..6042    -  rep_origin     f1 ori (sequence partly withheld): f1 bacteriophage origin of replication; arrow indicates direction of (+) strand synthesis
   6047..6202    -  CDS            lacZα (fragment): LacZα fragment of β-galactosidase; lacZ fragment
   6210..6228    +  promoter       T7 promoter: promoter for bacteriophage T7 RNA polymerase
   6237..6266    +  misc_feature   MCS (fragment): pBluescript multiple cloning site
