[The description below was written by a language model from this plasmid's Addgene catalogue record and pLannotate feature annotations shown in this document.]
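Description:
pTRE3G_G is a 6.3 kb mammalian expression plasmid built on the pCMV-VSV-G backbone, in which the constitutive promoter has been replaced with the tetracycline-responsive TRE3G promoter so that the vesicular stomatitis virus (Indiana strain) G glycoprotein is made only when a Tet transactivator is present. In bacteria it is maintained by a high-copy ColE1/pUC-type origin and selected with ampicillin through the β-lactamase gene and its native promoter. The backbone also carries pBluescript-derived remnants: an f1 phage origin, lacZα and lacI fragments, the lac promoter/operator with its CAP site, a T7 promoter and part of a multiple cloning site. These play no evident role in the mammalian expression function. The record lists no mammalian selection marker, which suggests delivery by transient transfection.

The expression cassette runs from the TRE3G promoter (annotated as two adjoining fragments, the second matching the TRE3GV variant) through a rabbit β-globin intron, which generally improves transcript processing and expression, into the VSV-G coding sequence. It ends with residual β-globin exon sequence and the rabbit β-globin polyadenylation signal. According to the depositor, the TRE3G element was PCR-amplified from another plasmid and joined to the amplified VSV-G backbone by HiFi assembly.

The plasmid serves as the circuit-responsive envelope supplier in the PROTEUS mammalian directed-evolution platform. During campaigns evolving tTA or rtTA-3G, the activity of the transactivator variant determines how much VSV-G is produced. This in turn governs envelope supply for the virus-like vesicles, coupling the function of the evolving protein to vesicle production.
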