Addgene plasmid #240261: pTRE3G_G
Purpose: Circuit-responsive (TRE3G promoter) expression of vesicular stomatitis virus G protein (VSVG). Used to produce envelope protein for PROTEUS VLVs during tTA/rtTA-3G campaigns.
Depositing lab: Gregory Neely. Depositing organization: University of Sydney. Publication: A chimeric viral platform for directed evolution in mammalian cells. Cole AJ, Denes CE, Moreno CL, Hunault L, Dobson T, Hesselson D, Neely GG. Nat Commun. 2025 May 7;16(1):4250. doi: 10.1038/s41467-025-59438-2. PubMed 40335481.
Backbone
  Vector backbone: pCMV-VSV-G
  Vector type: Mammalian Expression
Growth in bacteria
  Bacterial resistance: Ampicillin, 100 μg/mL
  Growth temperature: 37°C
  Growth strain: DH5alpha
  Copy number: High Copy
Gene/Insert
  Gene/Insert name: VSV-G (alt name: VSVG)
  Species: Vesicular stomatitis Indiana virus
  Promoter: TRE3G
  Cloning method: Other
Resource information
  A portion of this plasmid was derived from a plasmid made by: Steven Carr, Samuel Myers (Addgene #97421), and Bob Weinberg (Addgene #8454).
Terms and licenses: Academic/Nonprofit Terms; Industry Terms: Not Available to Industry
Depositor comments: TRE3G sequence was PCR-amplified from Addgene #97421. VSV-G sequence backbone is Addgene #8454, PCR amplified for NEB HiFi assembly.
How to cite: pTRE3G_G was a gift from Gregory Neely (Addgene plasmid # 240261 ; http://n2t.net/addgene:240261 ; RRID:Addgene_240261)
